>Addgene plasmid #203101 | Salsa-BC260-P3F8 | addgene full sequence | sequence record 421445 | Addgene NGS Result
AGCGCCCAATACGCAAACCGCCTCTCCCCGCGCGTTGGCCGATTCATTAATGCAGTCGAGGGATCTCCAT
AAGAGAAGAGGGACAGCTATGACTGGGAGTAGTCAGGAGAGGAGGAAAAATCTGGCTAGTAAAACATGTA
AGGAAAATTTTAGGGATGTTAAAGAAAAAAATAACACAAAACAAAATATAAAAAAAATCTAACCTCAAGT
CAAGGCTTTTCTATGGAATAAGGAATGGACAGCAGGGGGCTGTTTCATATACTGATGACCTCTTTATAGC
CAACCTTTGTTCATGGCAGCCAGCATATGGGCATATGTTGCCAAACTCTAAACCAAATACTCATTCTGAT
GTTTTAAATGATTTGCCCTCCCATATGTCCTTCCGAGTGAGAGACACAAAAAATTCCAACACACTATTGC
AATGAAAATAAATTTCCTTTATTAGCCAGAAGTCAGATGCTCAAGGGGCTTCATGATGTCCCCATAATTT
TTGGCAGAGGGAAAAAGATCGATCTCAGTGGTATTTGTGAGCCAGGGCATTGGCCACACCAGCCACCACC
TTCTGATAGGCAGCCTGCACCTGAGGAGTGAATTCTTTGCCAAAATGATGAGACAGCACAACAACCAGCA
CGTTGCCCAGGAGCTGTAGGAAAGAGAAGAAGGCATGAACATGGTTAGCAGAGGGGCCCGGTTTGGACTC
AGAGTATTTTATCCTCATCTCAAACAGTGTATATCATTGTAACCATAAAGAGAAAGGCAGGATGATGACC
AGGGTGTAGTTGTTTCTACCAATAAGAATATTTCCACGCCAGCCAGAATTTATATGCAGAAATATTCTAC
CTTATCATTTAATTATAACAATTGTTCTCTAAAACTGTGCTGAAGTACAATATAATATACCCTGATTGCC
TTGAAAAAAAAGTGATTAGAGAAAGTACTTACAATCTGACAAATAAACAAAAGTGAATTTAAAAATTCGT
TACAAATGCAAGCTAAAGTTTAACGAAAAAGTTACAGAAAATGAAAAGAAAATAAGAGGAGACAATGGTT
GTCAACAGAGTAGAAAGTGAAAGAAACAAAATTATCATGAGGGTCCATGGTGATACAAGGGACATCTTCC
CATTCTAAACAACACCCTGAAAACTTTGCCCCCTCCATATAACATGAATTTTACAATAGCGAAAAAGAAA
GAACAATCAAGGGTCCCCAAACTCACCCTGAAGTTCTCAGCTCTAGAGATATCGTCGAGGCCGCGCTAGC
GTTTAAACTGTCGACCTTAATTAAGAGATCTGCTCGAGGCGCGTCAGCTGACTAGAGGATCCCCGGGTAC
CGAGCTCGAATTCGGGGCCGCGGAGGCTGGATCGGTCCCGGTGTCTTCTATGGAGGTCAAAACAGCGTGG
ATGGCGTCTCCAGGCGATCTGACGGTTCACTAAACGAGCTCTGCTTATATAGGCCTCCCACCGTACACGC
CTACCTCGACCCGGGTACCGAGCTCGACTTTCACTTTTCTCTATCACTGATAGGGAGTGGTAAACTCGAC
TTTCACTTTTCTCTATCACTGATAGGGAGTGGTAAACTCGACTTTCACTTTTCTCTATCACTGATAGGGA
GTGGTAAACTCGACTTTCACTTTTCTCTATCACTGATAGGGAGTGGTAAACTCGACTTTCACTTTTCTCT
ATCACTGATAGGGAGTGGTAAACTCGACCTATATAAGCAGAGCTCGTTTAGTGAACCGTCAGATCGCCTG
GAGACGCCATCCACGCTGTTTTGACCTCCATAGAAGACACCGGGACCGATCCAGCCTCCGCGGCCCCGAA
TTCCTGCAGCGGCCGCTCTAGAACTAGTGGATCCCCGCGGATGGTGAGCAAGGGCGAGGAGCTGTTCACC
GGGGTGGTGCCCATCCTGGTCGAGCTGGACGGCGACGTAAACGGCCACAAGTTCAGCGTGTCCGGCGAGG
GCGAGGGCGATGCCACCTACGGCAAGCTGACCCTGAAGTTCATCTGCACCACCGGCAAGCTGCCCGTGCC
CTGGCCCACCCTCGTGACCACCCTGACCTACGGCGTGCAGTGCTTCAGCCGCTACCCCGACCACATGAAG
CAGCACGACTTCTTCAAGTCCGCCATGCCCGAAGGCTACGTCCAGGAGCGCACCATCTTCTTCAAGGACG
ACGGCAACTACAAGACCCGCGCCGAGGTGAAGTTCGAGGGCGACACCCTGGTGAACCGCATCGAGCTGAA
GGGCATCGACTTCAAGGAGGACGGCAACATCCTGGGGCACAAGCTGGAGTACAACTACAACAGCCACAAC
GTCTATATCATGGCCGACAAGCAGAAGAACGGCATCAAGGTGAACTTCAAGATCCGCCACAACATCGAGG
ACGGCAGCGTGCAGCTCGCCGACCACTACCAGCAGAACACCCCCATCGGCGACGGCCCCGTGCTGCTGCC
CGACAACCACTACCTGAGCACCCAGTCCGCCCTGAGCAAAGACCCCAACGAGAAGCGCGATCACATGGTC
CTGCTGGAGTTCGTGACCGCCGCCGGGATCACTCTCGGCATGGACGAGCTGTACAAGTAAGGTAAGTCTC
GAATTCGATATCAAGCTTGTCGACCTAGTTCTAGAGGATCCAGACATGATAAGATACATTGATGAGTTTG
GACAAACCACAACTAGAATGCAGTGAAAAAAATGCTTTATTTGTGAAATTTGTGATGCTATTGCTTTATT
TGTAACCATTATAAGCTGCAATAAACAAGTTAACAACAACAATTGCATTCATTTTATGTTTCAGGTTCAG
GGGGAGGTGTGGGAGGTTTTTTAAAGCAAGTAAAACCTCTACAAATGTGGTATGGCTGATTATGATCCTG
CAAGCCTCGTCGTCCTGGCCGGACCACGCTATCTGTGCAAGGTCCCCGGCCCCGGACGCGCGCTCCATGA
GCAGAGCGCCCGCCGCCGAGGCGAAGACTCGGGCGGCGCCCTGCCCGTCCCACCAGGTCAACAGGCGGTA
ACCGGCCTCTTCATCGGGAATGCGCGCGACCTTCAGCATCGCCGGCATGTCCCCCTGGCGGACGGGAAGT
ATCCAGCTCGACCAAGCTGGCCGCGTCGAGTGAAGACGAAAGGGCCTCGTGATACGCCTATTTTTATAGG
TTAATGTCATGATAATAATGGTTTCTTAGACGTCAGGTGGCACTTTTCGGGGAAATGTGCGCGGAACCCC
TATTTGTTTATTTTTCTAAATACATTCAAATATGTATCCGCTCATGAGACAATAACCCTGATAAATGCTT
CAATAATATTGAAAAAGGAAGAGTATGAGTATTCAACATTTCCGTGTCGCCCTTATTCCCTTTTTTGCGG
CATTTTGCCTTCCTGTTTTTGCTCACCCAGAAACGCTGGTGAAAGTAAAAGATGCTGAAGATCAGTTGGG
TGCACGAGTGGGTTACATCGAACTGGATCTCAACAGCGGTAAGATCCTTGAGAGTTTTCGCCCCGAAGAA
CGTTTTCCAATGATGAGCACTTTTAAAGTTCTGCTATGTGGCGCGGTATTATCCCGTGTTGACGCCGGGC
AAGAGCAACTCGGTCGCCGCATACACTATTCTCAGAATGACTTGGTTGAGTACTCACCAGTCACAGAAAA
GCATCTTACGGATGGCATGACAGTAAGAGAATTATGCAGTGCTGCCATAACCATGAGTGATAACACTGCG
GCCAACTTACTTCTGACAACGATCGGAGGACCGAAGGAGCTAACCGCTTTTTTGCACAACATGGGGGATC
ATGTAACTCGCCTTGATCGTTGGGAACCGGAGCTGAATGAAGCCATACCAAACGACGAGCGTGACACCAC
GATGCCTGTAGCAATGGCAACAACGTTGCGCAAACTATTAACTGGCGAACTACTTACTCTAGCTTCCCGG
CAACAATTAATAGACTGGATGGAGGCGGATAAAGTTGCAGGACCACTTCTGCGCTCGGCCCTTCCGGCTG
GCTGGTTTATTGCTGATAAATCTGGAGCCGGTGAGCGTGGGTCTCGCGGTATCATTGCAGCACTGGGGCC
AGATGGTAAGCCCTCCCGTATCGTAGTTATCTACACGACGGGGAGTCAGGCAACTATGGATGAACGAAAT
AGACAGATCGCTGAGATAGGTGCCTCACTGATTAAGCATTGGTAACTGTCAGACCAAGTTTACTCATATA
TACTTTAGATTGATTTAAAACTTCATTTTTAATTTAAAAGGATCTAGGTGAAGATCCTTTTTGATAATCT
CATGACCAAAATCCCTTAACGTGAGTTTTCGTTCCACTGAGCGTCAGACCCCGTAGAAAAGATCAAAGGA
TCTTCTTGAGATCCTTTTTTTCTGCGCGTAATCTGCTGCTTGCAAACAAAAAAACCACCGCTACCAGCGG
TGGTTTGTTTGCCGGATCAAGAGCTACCAACTCTTTTTCCGAAGGTAACTGGCTTCAGCAGAGCGCAGAT
ACCAAATACTGTTCTTCTAGTGTAGCCGTAGTTAGGCCACCACTTCAAGAACTCTGTAGCACCGCCTACA
TACCTCGCTCTGCTAATCCTGTTACCAGTGGCTGCTGCCAGTGGCGATAAGTCGTGTCTTACCGGGTTGG
ACTCAAGACGATAGTTACCGGATAAGGCGCAGCGGTCGGGCTGAACGGGGGGTTCGTGCACACAGCCCAG
CTTGGAGCGAACGACCTACACCGAACTGAGATACCTACAGCGTGAGCTATGAGAAAGCGCCACGCTTCCC
GAAGGGAGAAAGGCGGACAGGTATCCGGTAAGCGGCAGGGTCGGAACAGGAGAGCGCACGAGGGAGCTTC
CAGGGGGAAACGCCTGGTATCTTTATAGTCCTGTCGGGTTTCGCCACCTCTGACTTGAGCGTCGATTTTT
GTGATGCTCGTCAGGGGGGCGGAGCCTATGGAAAAACGCCAGCAACGCGGCCTTTTTACGGTTCCTGGCC
TTTTGCTGGCCTTTTGCTCACATGTTCTTTCCTGCGTTATCCCCTGATTCTGTGGATAACCGTATTACCG
CCTTTGAGTGAGCTGATACCGCTCGCCGCAGCCGAACGACCGAGCGCAGCGAGTCAGTGAGCGAGGAAGC
GGAAG
Features (pLannotate 1.2.2; 17 found; start..end, strand, type, name):
      2..55      +  CDS            lacI (fragment): lac repressor; lacI; The lac repressor binds to the lac operator to inhibit transcription in E. coli. This inhibition can be relieved by adding lactose or isopropyl-β-D-thiogalactopyranoside (IPTG).
    388..443     -  polyA_signal   β-globin poly(A) signal: rabbit β-globin polyadenylation signal (Gil and Proudfoot, 1987)
    518..640     -  CDS            HBB: HBB_COLGU - Experimental evidence at transcript level: Swiss-Prot protein existence level 2. Involved in oxygen transport from the lung to the various peripheral tissues. From Colobus guereza (Mantled guereza) (Eastern black-and-white colobus monkey).
    644..1216    -  intron         β-globin intron: intron from rabbit β-globin gene
   1312..1343    -  misc_feature   MCS (fragment): pUC18/19 multiple cloning site
   1437..1475    -  promoter       minimal CMV promoter: human cytomegalovirus (CMV) immediate early promoter
   1493..1708    -  protein_bind   tetracycline response element (fragment): contains seven copies of the tetracycline operator tetO tetracycline repressor TetR
   1708..1753    +  promoter       TRE3GV promoter (fragment): 3rd-generation Tet-responsive promoter that can be activated by binding of Tet-On® 3G, optimized for retroviral and lentiviral vectors
   1829..1856    +  misc_feature   MCS (fragment): pBluescript multiple cloning site
   1861..2580    +  CDS            EGFP: the original enhanced GFP (Yang et al., 1996) mammalian codon-optimized
   2591..2613    +  misc_feature   MCS (fragment): pBluescript multiple cloning site
   2627..2761    -  polyA_signal   SV40 poly(A) signal: SV40 polyadenylation signal
   2784..2867    -  CDS            large T antigen (fragment): large T antigen from SV40 (simian virus 40)
   2861..3091    -  CDS            str (fragment): STR_KLEPN - Protein inferred from homology: Swiss-Prot protein existence level 3. The aminoglycoside phosphotransferases achieve inactivation of their antibiotic substrates by phosphorylation. From Klebsiella pneumoniae.
   3210..3314    +  promoter       AmpR promoter: bla
   3315..4175    +  CDS            AmpR: β-lactamase; bla; confers resistance to ampicillin, carbenicillin, and related antibiotics
   4346..4934    +  rep_origin     ori: high-copy-number ColE1/pMB1/pBR322/pUC origin of replication
