[The description below was written by a language model from this plasmid's Addgene catalogue record and pLannotate feature annotations shown in this document.]
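Description:
Salsa-BC260-P3F8 is a mammalian expression plasmid built on the pCER206 backbone and serves as one member of a set of barcoded reporter plasmids for PRESTO-Salsa, a highly multiplexed assay for screening GPCR bioactivity. It is maintained in E. coli as a high-copy plasmid through a ColE1/pUC-type origin and is selected with ampicillin via the β-lactamase (AmpR) gene and its own promoter. No mammalian selection marker is annotated, which fits transient use.

The payload is a synthetic insert of about 730 bp, EGFP/BC260, placed under a Tet Response Element promoter. The feature table shows a central array of tetO operator repeats flanked by minimal promoter elements pointing in opposite directions, which suggests a bidirectional Tet-responsive layout. On one side, a TRE3G-type minimal promoter fragment drives the mammalian codon-optimised EGFP coding sequence, followed by a short polylinker remnant and an SV40 polyadenylation signal region. The barcode BC260 is not annotated as a separate feature, but the BsrGI and HindIII cloning sites are consistent with it lying at the 3′ end of EGFP or just downstream, so that it would be carried in the reporter transcript. On the other side, a minimal CMV promoter faces a polylinker fragment, a rabbit β-globin intron, a β-globin exon fragment and a β-globin poly(A) signal; no coding sequence is annotated in this arm. Small lacI, SV40 large T antigen and aminoglycoside phosphotransferase fragments appear to be backbone remnants.

In use, binding of a tetracycline-controlled transactivator to the TRE would induce the barcoded EGFP transcript, giving a readout that can be identified by its barcode in pooled assays. The record does not describe how the transactivator is supplied or released.
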