Addgene plasmid #203101: Salsa-BC260-P3F8
Purpose: Expression of barcoded reporter plasmid for PRESTO-Salsa; EGFP/BC260
Depositing lab: Noah Palm. Depositing organization: Yale University. Publication: Highly multiplexed bioactivity screening reveals human and microbiota metabolome-GPCRome interactions. Chen H, Rosen CE, Gonzalez-Hernandez JA, Song D, Potempa J, Ring AM, Palm NW. Cell. 2023 Jul 6;186(14):3095-3110.e19. doi: 10.1016/j.cell.2023.05.024. Epub 2023 Jun 14. PubMed 37321219.
Backbone
  Vector backbone: pCER206
  Vector type: Mammalian Expression
Growth in bacteria
  Bacterial resistance: Ampicillin, 100 μg/mL
  Growth temperature: 37°C
  Growth strain: DH5alpha
  Copy number: High Copy
Gene/Insert
  Gene/Insert name: EGFP/BC260
  Species: Synthetic
  Insert size (bp): 730
  Promoter: Tet Response Element (TRE)
  Cloning method: Restriction Enzyme; 5′ cloning site BsrGI (not destroyed); 3′ cloning site HindIII (not destroyed)
  Sequencing primers: 5′ Custom primer (GAAGCGCGATCACATGG)
Terms and licenses: Academic/Nonprofit Terms; Industry Terms: Not Available to Industry
How to cite: Salsa-BC260-P3F8 was a gift from Noah Palm (Addgene plasmid # 203101 ; http://n2t.net/addgene:203101 ; RRID:Addgene_203101)
