>Addgene plasmid #203101 | Salsa-BC260-P3F8 | depositor partial sequence | sequence record 393974 | BC260
GGTAAGTCTC
